>Addgene plasmid #47832 | pFAB3665 | depositor full sequence | sequence record 68365 | Full Sequence
TCAGATAAAATATTTCTAGATTTCAGTGCAATTTATCTCTTCAAATGTAGCACCTGAAGTCAGCCCCATA
CGATATAAGTTGTTACTAGTGCTTGGATTCTCACCAATAAAAAACGCCCGGCGGCAACCGAGCGTTCTGA
ACAAATCCAGATGGAGTTCTGAGGTCATTACTGGATCTATCAACAGGAGTCCAAGCGAGCTCTCGAACCC
CAGAGTCCCGCTCAGAAGAACTCGTCAAGAAGGCGATAGAAGGCGATGCGCTGCGAATCGGGAGCGGCGA
TACCGTAAAGCACGAGGAAGCGGTCAGCCCATTCGCCGCCAAGCTCTTCAGCAATATCACGGGTAGCCAA
CGCTATGTCCTGATAGCGGTCCGCCACACCCAGCCGGCCACAGTCGATGAATCCAGAAAAGCGGCCATTT
TCCACCATGATATTCGGCAAGCAGGCATCGCCATGGGTCACGACGAGATCCTCGCCGTCGGGCATGCGCG
CCTTGAGCCTGGCGAACAGTTCGGCTGGCGCGAGCCCCTGATGCTCTTCGTCCAGATCATCCTGATCGAC
AAGACCGGCTTCCATCCGAGTACGTGCTCGCTCGATGCGATGTTTCGCTTGGTGGTCGAATGGGCAGGTA
GCCGGATCAAGCGTATGCAGCCGCCGCATTGCATCAGCCATGATGGATACTTTCTCGGCAGGAGCAAGGT
GAGATGACAGGAGATCCTGCCCCGGCACTTCGCCCAATAGCAGCCAGTCCCTTCCCGCTTCAGTGACAAC
GTCGAGCACAGCTGCGCAAGGAACGCCCGTCGTGGCCAGCCACGATAGCCGCGCTGCCTCGTCCTGCAGT
TCATTCAGGGCACCGGACAGGTCGGTCTTGACAAAAAGAACCGGGCGCCCCTGCGCTGACAGCCGGAACA
CGGCGGCATCAGAGCAGCCGATTGTCTGTTGTGCCCAGTCATAGCCGAATAGCCTCTCCACCCAAGCGGC
CGGAGAACCTGCGTGCAATCCATCTTGTTCAATCATGCGAAACGATCCTCATCCTGTCTCTTGATCAGAT
CATGATCCCCTGCGCCATCAGATCCTTGGCGGCAAGAAAGCCATCCAGTTTACTTTGCAGGGCTTCCCAA
CCTTACCAGAGGGCGCCCCAGCTGGCAATTCCGACGTCGAATTCAAAAGATCTTAAGTAAGTAAGAGTAT
ACGTATATCGGCTAATAACGTATTAAGGCGCTTCGGCGCCTTTTTTTATGGGGGTATTTTCATCCCAATC
CACACGTCCAACGCACAGCAAACACCACGTCGACCCTATCAGCTGCGTGCTTTCTATGAGTCGTTGCTGC
ATAACAAAAAGAGTATTGACTTAAAGTCTAACCTATAGGTATAATGTGTGGAGGGCCCAAGTTCACTTAA
AAAGGAGATCAACAATGAAAGCAATTTTCGTACTGAAACATCTTAATCATGCACAGGAGACTTTCTAATG
GCGAGTAGCGAAGACGTTATCAAAGAGTTCATGCGTTTCAAAGTTCGTATGGAAGGTTCCGTTAACGGTC
ACGAGTTCGAAATCGAAGGTGAAGGTGAAGGTCGTCCGTACGAAGGTACCCAGACCGCTAAACTGAAAGT
TACCAAAGGTGGTCCGCTGCCGTTCGCTTGGGACATCCTGTCCCCGCAGTTCCAGTACGGTTCCAAAGCT
TACGTTAAACACCCGGCTGACATCCCGGACTACCTGAAACTGTCCTTCCCGGAAGGTTTCAAATGGGAAC
GTGTTATGAACTTCGAAGACGGTGGTGTTGTTACCGTTACCCAGGACTCCTCCCTGCAAGACGGTGAGTT
CATCTACAAAGTTAAACTGCGTGGTACCAACTTCCCGTCCGACGGTCCGGTTATGCAGAAAAAAACCATG
GGTTGGGAAGCTTCCACCGAACGTATGTACCCGGAAGACGGTGCTCTGAAAGGTGAAATCAAAATGCGTC
TGAAACTGAAAGACGGTGGTCACTACGACGCTGAAGTTAAAACCACCTACATGGCTAAAAAACCGGTTCA
GCTGCCGGGTGCTTACAAAACCGACATCAAACTGGACATCACCTCCCACAACGAAGACTACACCATCGTT
GAACAGTACGAACGTGCTGAAGGTCGTCACTCCACCGGTGCTTAAGGATCGGTTGTCGAGTAAGGATCTC
CAGGCATCAAATAAAACGAAAGGCTCAGTCGAAAGACTGGGCCTTTCGTTTTATCTGTTGTTTGTCGGTG
AACGCTCTCTACTAGAGTCACACTGGCTCACCTTCGGGTGGGCCTTTCTGCGTTTATAGGATCCTAACTC
GAGCCTAGGGATATATTCCGCTTCCTCGCTCACTGACTCGCTACGCTCGGTCGTTCGACTGCGGCGAGCG
GAAATGGCTTACGAACGGGGCGGAGATTTCCTGGAAGATGCCAGGAAGATACTTAACAGGGAAGTGAGAG
GGCCGCGGCAAAGCCGTTTTTCCATAGGCTCCGCCCCCCTGACAAGCATCACGAAATCTGACGCTCAAAT
CAGTGGTGGCGAAACCCGACAGGACTATAAAGATACCAGGCGTTTCCCCCTGGCGGCTCCCTCGTGCGCT
CTCCTGTTCCTGCCTTTCGGTTTACCGGTGTCATTCCGCTGTTATGGCCGCGTTTGTCTCATTCCACGCC
TGACACTCAGTTCCGGGTAGGCAGTTCGCTCCAAGCTGGACTGTATGCACGAACCCCCCGTTCAGTCCGA
CCGCTGCGCCTTATCCGGTAACTATCGTCTTGAGTCCAACCCGGAAAGACATGCAAAAGCACCACTGGCA
GCAGCCACTGGTAATTGATTTAGAGGAGTTAGTCTTGAAGTCATGCGCCGGTTAAGGCTAAACTGAAAGG
ACAAGTTTTGGTGACTGCGCTCCTCCAAGCCAGTTACCTCGGTTCAAAGAGTTGGTAGCTCAGAGAACCT
TCGAAAAACCGCCCTGCAAGGCGGTTTTTTCGTTTTCAGAGCAAGAGATTACGCGCAGACCAAAACGATC
TCAAGAAGATCATCTTATTAA
Features (pLannotate 1.2.2; 8 found; start..end, strand, type, name):
     97..191     -  terminator     lambda t0 terminator: transcription terminator from phage lambda
    225..1016    -  CDS            neo: KKA2_KLEPN - Also known as kan, nptII. Experimental evidence at protein level: Swiss-Prot protein existence level 1. Resistance to kanamycin, neomycin, paromomycin, ribostamycin, butirosin and gentamicin B. From Klebsiella pneumoniae.
   1048..1152    -  CDS            tnpA (fragment): TN5P_ECOLX - Also known as tnp. Experimental evidence at protein level: Swiss-Prot protein existence level 1. Mediates transposition of transposon Tn5 by a 'cut and paste' mechanism. First, the monomeric transposase binds the 19 bp inverted DNA repeats flanking the transposon. Then, dimerization of the DNA- bound transposase creates a synaptic DNA complex. After nicking of the first DNA strand, excision of the transposon proceeds through a series of intermediates. The transposase then mediates the insertion of the transposon at a new site by strand transfer. The activity of the wild- type tran
   1468..2145    +  CDS            mRFP1: monomeric derivative of DsRed (Campbell et al., 2002)
   2178..2249    +  terminator     rrnB T1 terminator: transcription terminator T1 from the E. coli rrnB gene
   2265..2292    +  terminator     T7Te terminator: phage T7 early transcription terminator
   2326..2381    -  rep_origin     RSF ori (fragment): Plasmids containing the RSF 1030 origin of replication can be propagated in E. coli cells that contain additional plasmids with compatible origins.
   2469..3014    -  rep_origin     p15A ori: Plasmids containing the medium-copy-number p15A origin of replication can be propagated in E. coli cells that contain a second plasmid with the ColE1 origin.
