[The description below was written by a language model from this plasmid's Addgene catalogue record and pLannotate feature annotations shown in this document.]
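Description:
pFAB3665 is a small (about 3 kb) bacterial expression plasmid from the BIOFAB synthetic-biology parts collection, built on the pFAB1781 backbone and used as a fluorescent reporter for measuring how strongly a defined pair of expression control elements drives gene expression in E. coli. It is selected with kanamycin through a neo (nptII) aminoglycoside phosphotransferase gene, which lies on the reverse strand and is followed by a lambda t0 terminator. A short Tn5 transposase fragment annotated next to it is most likely a remnant of the Tn5-derived resistance cassette rather than a functional gene. Replication relies on a p15A origin. The catalogue entry lists the plasmid as high copy, whereas p15A is generally described as medium copy, so the two sources differ on this point. A small RSF-type origin fragment is also annotated nearby and is probably only a partial sequence match.

The payload is a 135 bp synthetic insert combining promoter 1 (P1, apFAB30) with bicistronic design element 1 (BCD1, apFAB681). Neither element is annotated in the feature table, but they presumably occupy the unannotated region upstream of the mRFP1 coding sequence. A BCD is a standardized translation initiation element in which a short leader cistron is translationally coupled to the downstream gene, which makes expression less dependent on the sequence of the gene of interest. The mRFP1 reading frame is followed by tandem rrnB T1 and T7Te terminators, insulating the reporter unit from the origin. Red fluorescence serves as the readout of combined promoter and BCD efficiency. The depositor reports a score of 441.9 arbitrary units for this pairing, within a range of 6.14 to 634.54 across all the combinations tested, placing it among the stronger ones.
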