Addgene plasmid #47832: pFAB3665
Purpose: BIOFAB RFP reporter plasmid for measuring promoter 1 + BCD1 efficiency.
Depositing lab: Drew Endy. Depositing organization: Stanford University. Publication: Precise and reliable gene expression via standard transcription and translation initiation elements. Mutalik VK, Guimaraes JC, Cambray G, Lam C, Christoffersen MJ, Mai QA, Tran AB, Paull M, Keasling JD, Arkin AP, Endy D. Nat Methods. 2013 Apr;10(4):354-60. doi: 10.1038/nmeth.2404. Epub 2013 Mar 10. PubMed 23474465.
Backbone
  Vector backbone: pFAB1781
  Backbone size w/o insert (bp): 3000
  Vector type: Bacterial Expression, Synthetic Biology
Growth in bacteria
  Bacterial resistance: Kanamycin, 50 μg/mL
  Growth temperature: 37°C
  Growth strain: BW25113
  Copy number: High Copy
Gene/Insert
  Gene/Insert name: promoter 1 and BCD1 (alt name: P1, apFAB30 and BCD1, apFAB681)
  Species: Synthetic
  Insert size (bp): 135
  Promoter: see insert
  Cloning method: Unknown
  Sequencing primers: 5′ Neo-R; 3′ p15A-R
Terms and licenses: Academic/Nonprofit Terms; Industry Terms: Not Available to Industry
Depositor comments: http://biofab.org/services RFP fluorescence (Arbitrary Units, AU) is used to measure the efficiency of the promoter/BCD combination. Promoter/BCD combinations ranged from a low score of 6.14 to a high score of 634.54. The score for this combination was: 441.9
How to cite: pFAB3665 was a gift from Drew Endy (Addgene plasmid # 47832 ; http://n2t.net/addgene:47832 ; RRID:Addgene_47832)
