>Addgene plasmid #47832 | pFAB3665 | addgene partial sequence | sequence record 69923 | Neo-R 5'-GCCCAGTCATAGCCGAATAG-3'
ATCATGCGAAACGATCCTCATCCTGTCTCTTGATCAGATCATGATCCCCTGCGCCATCAGATCCTTGGCG
GCAAGAAAGCCATCCAGTTTACTTTGCAGGGCTTCCCAACCTTACCAGAGGGCGCCCCAGCTGGCAATTC
CGACGTCGAATTCAAAAGATCTTAAGTAAGTAAGAGTATACGTATATCGGCTAATAACGTATTAAGGCGC
TTCGGCGCCTTTTTTTATGGGGGTATTTTCATCCCAATCCACACGTCCAACGCACAGCAAACACCACGTC
GACCCTATCAGCTGCGTGCTTTCTATGAGTCGTTGCTGCATAACAAAAAGAGTATTGACTTAAAGTCTAA
CCTATAGGTATAATGTGTGGAGGGCCCAAGTTCACTTAAAAAGGAGATCAACAATGAAAGCAATTTTCGT
ACTGAAACATCTTAATCATGCACAGGAGACTTTCTAATGGCGAGTAGCGAAGACGTTATCAAAGAGTTCA
TGCGTTTCAAAGTTCGTATGGAAGGTTCCGTTAACGGTCACGAGTTCGAAATCGAAGGTGAAGGTGAAGG
TCGTCCGTACGAAGGTACCCAGACCGCTAAACTGAAAGTTACCAAAGGTGGTCCGCTGCCGTTCGCTTGG
GACATCCTGTCCCCGCAGTTCCAGTACGGTTCCAAAGCTTACGTTAAACACCCGGCTGACATCCCGGACT
ACCTGAAACTGTCCTTCCCGGAAGGTTTCAAATGGGAACGTGTTATGAACTTCGAAGACGGTGGTGTTGT
TACCGTTACCCAGGACTCCTCCCTGCAAGACGGTGAGTTCATCTACAAAGTTAAACTGCGTGGTACCAAC
TTCCCGTCCGACGGTCCGGTTATGCAGAAAAAAACCATGGGTTGGGAAGCTTCCACCGAACGTATGTACC
CGGAA
